>Addgene plasmid #63036 | Or45b-Gal4 | addgene partial sequence | sequence record 108913 | pCasper-F 5'-gggttttattaacttacat-3'
CGCCGGGGATCAGATCCGCGGCCGCGGGAATTCGATTGAGACAAAGCAAAGCCGACAAGCAAACAAAGCG
TTCAGAAAGAGACAGGCAAACAGACTACCTATGGTATATCTACAGTCCAACTACTATAACTCGAAATAAT
AATCCTACATTGTACACCGATAGTCAATAGGTGCACTAAACCACTAGTTACTAATAGCGAACATTAGAAA
GATTAGTTCTATCCAATTACAATATACAATAATAAAAACTTTATATCTGTAATCATAACTACACTTAGTA
GTTAGCTATAATTTCAAACACAATTAAGTTAAGTTATAGTTCAAGTTAAGTAATTCGTAGCAATCACAGA
AACCCCATCACTCTAGAACGGAAGCGACTCTCAAGCGATAAAAGCATTTTAGAAAGTTCTGCTTTTGGGA
GTCGTACTGTAGTATATGCTCATACTTGTTACTCATTAGCAGCGACATCCCCATCCCCCGAACCGAAACC
CCTTCCTCCAGCAGCCATCCGGGTAGATTCCACATCAGTTGCTAAGCTGAAATGACGCCATCTTGCATTT
GACGATCTTCCCAGCTAGTTTTACAATAAACCAATAGAACTGAACTAGCTAATAATGCCCGTCCCACAAT
TGATCTTTGCTTTGCTGTGTAATTATCAGTCAATCCAGTCCTTCAGCTGCCCCTTGCAACTTTGCGGTGC
GGCTTCCCCACTCGCTAACTAACATCTTGGCATTTAATAAGAAGTTGGCCTTGAAGGCAGCCAGTTTCAA
ATCTCTGAGTTCTGAGTTTCTTAGTTTCTCAGCCGCATTTCGGCCACAGAACACAACAGTTTCAGCCGAG
TGTGTGTGATTAATGGGTATTCTTGCGGTTGGAGCAGCCTCTGCCTTGTGCTTTGAATTAGACTTTGGCT
CCAGTGAAGCTTTGAGCTCAACGCTTCGGCTGTAGGAAGGGGCTAAGTGAAGTTCCTTAAGATAATCCCG
GTTGAATTTGGCAGATAATGTTGCTATATCTAAAACTGGGATGAGAAACAGA
