>Addgene plasmid #63036 | Or45b-Gal4 | addgene partial sequence | sequence record 108915 | GAL4Nterm-R 5'-tcagatgtgccctagtcagc-3'
GGGAGAGTAGCGACACTCCCAGTTGTTCTTCAGACACTTGGCGCACTTCGGTTTTTCTTTGGAGCACTTG
AGCTTTTTAAGTCGGCAAATATCGCATGCTTGTTCGATAGAAGACAGAAGCTTGATATCGCCTCCCAGAC
CGGCAACGAAAATCACGTTCTTGTTGGTCAAAGTAAACGACATGGTGACTTCTTTTTTGCTTTAGCAGGC
TCTTTCGATCCCCGGGAATTGGTCGACTCTAGCGGTACCGTACCCTAGAGGATCGCTCGAGGTTTAAACA
GATCTGCATGCTCTAGAGGATCCAGATCCACTAGTGGCCTATGCGGCCGCGAATTCACTAGTGATTGATT
TTAACCGCTTACAGAACCCTTTCCTTATATAGCGCCCCATTCATACCTCCTAATGGTTTAATAATTGTTT
TGCAGTCCGAACAAACGACACCTGGTCGTGTTTAATGACGGGATTACTTGAAGGACATAATTGAGTGGGC
GACGATCTCTGACGTTCAAAACATGTTATTATGGTAATGAGCCAGCCCTTATAATTAAAAAAGGTTCCCT
TAATCCGTTGATATCGTTTGATATTTGTGATTGCTACAACAGTTGAAGACAGCTGTCAAGCTCGTAAGTC
AAATCTGAAGATATTCTAAGGTATTTCTAAGATACATTTGTTACATAAGAATCCTCTTCAATTGTTTTAA
AATGGAAATAAATATCAATACTTTATATATATATATGATCAAGTATGCGTACTAGTTTTCGTTCTTAAGG
TTAATAAGAACTATTTTAGTTTTATGTACCAAATACTATCTATATATATTTTATTAAATTATCTTAATGT
CAAAATCCATTAGCAAACTAATGCGACTTGAGCTATGACAGTTTTATAATTTGTGTATATATTTCGGAAT
TTTTTAAAACATTTAACATTTTTACCATA
