[The description below was written by a language model from this plasmid's Addgene catalogue record.]
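Description:
Or45b-Gal4 is an insect expression construct built on the pCasperAUG-Gal4-X backbone (about 12 kb without insert), designed to drive the yeast transcription factor Gal4 in the expression pattern of the Drosophila melanogaster odorant receptor gene Or45b. It is propagated in E. coli under ampicillin selection; the copy number is recorded as unknown, and the record gives no feature table, so the origin of replication and any fly transformation marker or transposon elements are not explicitly documented. The pCasper name points to the family of P-element germline transformation vectors used to make transgenic flies, but the record itself does not list those parts.

The insert is a 4,764 bp fragment of Or45b promoter sequence from D. melanogaster, cloned into a single NotI site (retained at both ends) immediately 5' of the Gal4 coding region. Because the same enzyme flanks both ends, the cloning is not inherently directional, so orientation relative to Gal4 matters for function. The backbone supplies the reading frame: the first 18 amino acids of Drosophila ADH, which provide the start codon, fused to yeast Gal4 residues 1-881. The cloned regulatory DNA therefore supplies the transcriptional control, while translation initiation and the activator come from the vector.

In use, the construct serves as the driver half of the binary Gal4/UAS system. Flies carrying it should produce Gal4 in Or45b-expressing cells, and crossing them to UAS lines allows reporters or effectors to be expressed there. The associated work concerns chemotaxis behaviour mediated by single larval olfactory neurons, consistent with labelling or manipulating defined olfactory neurons.
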