Addgene plasmid #63036: Or45b-Gal4
Purpose: To express Gal4 in the pattern of the Drosophila melanogaster odorant receptor Or45b, using the promoter sequences of the gene cloned 5' of Gal4
Depositing lab: Leslie Vosshall. Depositing organization: Rockefeller University. Publication: Chemotaxis behavior mediated by single larval olfactory neurons in Drosophila. Fishilevich E, Domingos AI, Asahina K, Naef F, Vosshall LB, Louis M. Curr Biol. 2005 Dec 6;15(23):2086-96. 10.1016/j.cub.2005.11.016 PubMed 16332533.
Backbone
  Vector backbone: pCasperAUG-Gal4-X
  Backbone manufacturer: Leslie Vosshall Lab
  Backbone size w/o insert (bp): 12000
  Vector type: Insect Expression
Growth in bacteria
  Bacterial resistance: Ampicillin, 100 μg/mL
  Growth temperature: 37°C
  Growth strain: DH5alpha
  Copy number: Unknown
Gene/Insert
  Gene/Insert name: Drosophila melanogaster Or45b promoter
  Species: D. melanogaster (fly)
  Insert size (bp): 4764
  Tag / fusion protein: Drosophila ADH (aa's 1-18) fused to Yeast Gal4 (aa's 1-881) (C terminal on backbone)
  Cloning method: Restriction Enzyme; 5′ cloning site NotI (not destroyed); 3′ cloning site NotI (not destroyed)
  Sequencing primers: 5′ pCasper-F 5'-gggttttattaacttacat-3'; 3′ GAL4Nterm-R 5'-tcagatgtgccctagtcagc-3'
Terms and licenses: Academic/Nonprofit Terms; Industry Terms: Not Available to Industry
How to cite: Or45b-Gal4 was a gift from Leslie Vosshall (Addgene plasmid # 63036 ; http://n2t.net/addgene:63036 ; RRID:Addgene_63036)
